>Addgene plasmid #77393 | ALK gRNA (BRDN0001146138) | addgene full sequence | sequence record 187676 | Addgene Assembled Sequence
CCCGGGTGCAAAGATGGATAAAGTTTTAAACAGAGAGGAATCTTTGCAGCTAATGGACCTTCTAGGTCTT
GAAAGGAGTGGGAATTGGCTCCGGTGCCCGTCAGTGGGCAGAGCGCACATCGCCCACAGTCCCCGAGAAG
TTGGGGGGAGGGGTCGGCAATTGATCCGGTGCCTAGAGAAGGTGGCGCGGGGTAAACTGGGAAAGTGATG
TCGTGTACTGGCTCCGCCTTTTTCCCGAGGGTGGGGGAGAACCGTATATAAGTGCAGTAGTCGCCGTGAA
CGTTCTTTTTCGCAACGGGTTTGCCGCCAGAACACAGGTAAGTGCCGTGTGTGGTTCCCGCGGGCCTGGC
CTCTTTACGGGTTATGGCCCTTGCGTGCCTTGAATTACTTCCACCTGGCTGCAGTACGTGATTCTTGATC
CCGAGCTTCGGGTTGGAAGTGGGTGGGAGAGTTCGAGGCCTTGCGCTTAAGGAGCCCCTTCGCCTCGTGC
TTGAGTTGAGGCCTGGCCTGGGCGCTGGGGCCGCCGCGTGCGAATCTGGTGGCACCTTCGCGCCTGTCTC
GCTGCTTTCGATAAGTCTCTAGCCATTTAAAATTTTTGATGACCTGCTGCGACGCTTTTTTTCTGGCAAG
ATAGTCTTGTAAATGCGGGCCAAGATCTGCACACTGGTATTTCGGTTTTTGGGGCCGCGGGCGGCGACGG
GGCCCGTGCGTCCCAGCGCACATGTTCGGCGAGGCGGGGCCTGCGAGCGCGGCCACCGAGAATCGGACGG
GGGTAGTCTCAAGCTGGCCGGCCTGCTCTGGTGCCTGGCCTCGCGCCGCCGTGTATCGCCCCGCCCTGGG
CGGCAAGGCTGGCCCGGTCGGCACCAGTTGCGTGAGCGGAAAGATGGCCGCTTCCCGGCCCTGCTGCAGG
GAGCTCAAAATGGAGGACGCGGCGCTCGGGAGAGCGGGCGGGTGAGTCACCCACACAAAGGAAAAGGGCC
TTTCCGTCCTCAGCCGTCGCTTCATGTGACTCCACGGAGTACCGGGCGCCGTCCAGGCACCTCGATTAGT
TCTCGAGCTTTTGGAGTACGTCGTCTTTAGGTTGGGGGGAGGGGTTTTATGCGATGGAGTTTCCCCACAC
TGAGTGGGTGGAGACTGAAGTTAGGCCAGCTTGGCACTTGATGTAATTCTCCTTGGAATTTGCCCTTTTT
GAGTTTGGATCTTGGTTCATTCTCAAGCCTCAGACAGTGGTTCAAAGTTTTTTTCTTCCATTTCAGGTGT
CGTGACGTACGGCCACCATGACCGAGTACAAGCCCACGGTGCGCCTCGCCACCCGCGACGACGTCCCCAG
GGCCGTACGCACCCTCGCCGCCGCGTTCGCCGACTACCCCGCCACGCGCCACACCGTCGATCCGGACCGC
CACATCGAGCGGGTCACCGAGCTGCAAGAACTCTTCCTCACGCGCGTCGGGCTCGACATCGGCAAGGTGT
GGGTCGCGGACGACGGCGCCGCCGTGGCGGTCTGGACCACGCCGGAGAGCGTCGAAGCGGGGGCGGTGTT
CGCCGAGATCGGCCCGCGCATGGCCGAGTTGAGCGGTTCCCGGCTGGCCGCGCAGCAACAGATGGAAGGC
CTCCTGGCGCCGCACCGGCCCAAGGAGCCCGCGTGGTTCCTGGCCACCGTCGGAGTCTCGCCCGACCACC
AGGGCAAGGGTCTGGGCAGCGCCGTCGTGCTCCCCGGAGTGGAGGCGGCCGAGCGCGCCGGGGTGCCCGC
CTTCCTGGAGACCTCCGCGCCCCGCAACCTCCCCTTCTACGAGCGGCTCGGCTTCACCGTCACCGCCGAC
GTCGAGGTGCCCGAAGGACCGCGCACCTGGTGCATGACCCGCAAGCCCGGTGCCTGAACGCGTTAAGTCG
ACAATCAACCTCTGGATTACAAAATTTGTGAAAGATTGACTGGTATTCTTAACTATGTTGCTCCTTTTAC
GCTATGTGGATACGCTGCTTTAATGCCTTTGTATCATGCTATTGCTTCCCGTATGGCTTTCATTTTCTCC
TCCTTGTATAAATCCTGGTTGCTGTCTCTTTATGAGGAGTTGTGGCCCGTTGTCAGGCAACGTGGCGTGG
TGTGCACTGTGTTTGCTGACGCAACCCCCACTGGTTGGGGCATTGCCACCACCTGTCAGCTCCTTTCCGG
GACTTTCGCTTTCCCCCTCCCTATTGCCACGGCGGAACTCATCGCCGCCTGCCTTGCCCGCTGCTGGACA
GGGGCTCGGCTGTTGGGCACTGACAATTCCGTGGTGTTGTCGGGGAAATCATCGTCCTTTCCTTGGCTGC
TCGCCTGTGTTGCCACCTGGATTCTGCGCGGGACGTCCTTCTGCTACGTCCCTTCGGCCCTCAATCCAGC
GGACCTTCCTTCCCGCGGCCTGCTGCCGGCTCTGCGGCCTCTTCCGCGTCTTCGCCTTCGCCCTCAGACG
AGTCGGATCTCCCTTTGGGCCGCCTCCCCGCGTCGACTTTAAGACCAATGACTTACAAGGCAGCTGTAGA
TCTTAGCCACTTTTTAAAAGAAAAGGGGGGACTGGAAGGGCTAATTCACTCCCAACGAAGACAAGATCTG
CTTTTTGCTTGTACTGGGTCTCTCTGGTTAGACCAGATCTGAGCCTGGGAGCTCTCTGGCTAACTAGGGA
ACCCACTGCTTAAGCCTCAATAAAGCTTGCCTTGAGTGCTTCAAGTAGTGTGTGCCCGTCTGTTGTGTGA
CTCTGGTAACTAGAGATCCCTCAGACCCTTTTAGTCAGTGTGGAAAATCTCTAGCAGTACGTATAGTAGT
TCATGTCATCTTATTATTCAGTATTTATAACTTGCAAAGAAATGAATATCAGAGAGTGAGAGGAACTTGT
TTATTGCAGCTTATAATGGTTACAAATAAAGCAATAGCATCACAAATTTCACAAATAAAGCATTTTTTTC
ACTGCATTCTAGTTGTGGTTTGTCCAAACTCATCAATGTATCTTATCATGTCTGGCTCTAGCTATCCCGC
CCCTAACTCCGCCCATCCCGCCCCTAACTCCGCCCAGTTCCGCCCATTCTCCGCCCCATGGCTGACTAAT
TTTTTTTATTTATGCAGAGGCCGAGGCCGCCTCGGCCTCTGAGCTATTCCAGAAGTAGTGAGGAGGCTTT
TTTGGAGGCCTAGGGACGTACCCAATTCGCCCTATAGTGAGTCGTATTACGCGCGCTCACTGGCCGTCGT
TTTACAACGTCGTGACTGGGAAAACCCTGGCGTTACCCAACTTAATCGCCTTGCAGCACATCCCCCTTTC
GCCAGCTGGCGTAATAGCGAAGAGGCCCGCACCGATCGCCCTTCCCAACAGTTGCGCAGCCTGAATGGCG
AATGGG
[124 nt withheld, positions 3367-3490]
C
[91 nt withheld, positions 3492-3582]
A
[49 nt withheld, positions 3584-3632]
CCTTTGACGTTGGAGTCCACGTTCTTT
[37 nt withheld, positions 3660-3696]
ACCCTATCTCGGTCTATTCTTTTGATTTATAAGGGATTTTGCCGATTTCGGCCTATTGGTTAAAAAATGA
GCTGATTTAACAAAAATTTAACGCGAATTTTAACAAAATATTAACGCTTACAATTTAGGTGGCACTTTTC
GGGGAAATGTGCGCGGAACCCCTATTTGTTTATTTTTCTAAATACATTCAAATATGTATCCGCTCATGAG
ACAATAACCCTGATAAATGCTTCAATAATATTGAAAAAGGAAGAGTATGAGTATTCAACATTTCCGTGTC
GCCCTTATTCCCTTTTTTGCGGCATTTTGCCTTCCTGTTTTTGCTCACCCAGAAACGCTGGTGAAAGTAA
AAGATGCTGAAGATCAGTTGGGTGCACGAGTGGGTTACATCGAACTGGATCTCAACAGCGGTAAGATCCT
TGAGAGTTTTCGCCCCGAAGAACGTTTTCCAATGATGAGCACTTTTAAAGTTCTGCTATGTGGCGCGGTA
TTATCCCGTATTGACGCCGGGCAAGAGCAACTCGGTCGCCGCATACACTATTCTCAGAATGACTTGGTTG
AGTACTCACCAGTCACAGAAAAGCATCTTACGGATGGCATGACAGTAAGAGAATTATGCAGTGCTGCCAT
AACCATGAGTGATAACACTGCGGCCAACTTACTTCTGACAACGATCGGAGGACCGAAGGAGCTAACCGCT
TTTTTGCACAACATGGGGGATCATGTAACTCGCCTTGATCGTTGGGAACCGGAGCTGAATGAAGCCATAC
CAAACGACGAGCGTGACACCACGATGCCTGTAGCAATGGCAACAACGTTGCGCAAACTATTAACTGGCGA
ACTACTTACTCTAGCTTCCCGGCAACAATTAATAGACTGGATGGAGGCGGATAAAGTTGCAGGACCACTT
CTGCGCTCGGCCCTTCCGGCTGGCTGGTTTATTGCTGATAAATCTGGAGCCGGTGAGCGTGGGTCTCGCG
GTATCATTGCAGCACTGGGGCCAGATGGTAAGCCCTCCCGTATCGTAGTTATCTACACGACGGGGAGTCA
GGCAACTATGGATGAACGAAATAGACAGATCGCTGAGATAGGTGCCTCACTGATTAAGCATTGGTAACTG
TCAGACCAAGTTTACTCATATATACTTTAGATTGATTTAAAACTTCATTTTTAATTTAAAAGGATCTAGG
TGAAGATCCTTTTTGATAATCTCATGACCAAAATCCCTTAACGTGAGTTTTCGTTCCACTGAGCGTCAGA
CCCCGTAGAAAAGATCAAAGGATCTTCTTGAGATCCTTTTTTTCTGCGCGTAATCTGCTGCTTGCAAACA
AAAAAACCACCGCTACCAGCGGTGGTTTGTTTGCCGGATCAAGAGCTACCAACTCTTTTTCCGAAGGTAA
CTGGCTTCAGCAGAGCGCAGATACCAAATACTGTTCTTCTAGTGTAGCCGTAGTTAGGCCACCACTTCAA
GAACTCTGTAGCACCGCCTACATACCTCGCTCTGCTAATCCTGTTACCAGTGGCTGCTGCCAGTGGCGAT
AAGTCGTGTCTTACCGGGTTGGACTCAAGACGATAGTTACCGGATAAGGCGCAGCGGTCGGGCTGAACGG
GGGGTTCGTGCACACAGCCCAGCTTGGAGCGAACGACCTACACCGAACTGAGATACCTACAGCGTGAGCT
ATGAGAAAGCGCCACGCTTCCCGAAGGGAGAAAGGCGGACAGGTATCCGGTAAGCGGCAGGGTCGGAACA
GGAGAGCGCACGAGGGAGCTTCCAGGGGGAAACGCCTGGTATCTTTATAGTCCTGTCGGGTTTCGCCACC
TCTGACTTGAGCGTCGATTTTTGTGATGCTCGTCAGGGGGGCGGAGCCTATGGAAAAACGCCAGCAACGC
GGCCTTTTTACGGTTCCTGGCCTTTTGCTGGCCTTTTGCTCACATGTTCTTTCCTGCGTTATCCCCTGAT
TCTGTGGATAACCGTATTACCGCCTTTGAGTGAGCTGATACCGCTCGCCGCAGCCGAACGACCGAGCGCA
GCGAGTCAGTGAGCGAGGAAGCGGAAGAGCGCCCAATACGCAAACCGCCTCTCCCCGCGCGTTGGCCGAT
TCATTAATGCAGCTGGCACGACAGGTTTCCCGACTGGAAAGCGGGCAGTGAGCGCAACGCAATTAATGTG
AGTTAGCTCACTCATTAGGCACCCCAGGCTTTACACTTTATGCTTCCGGCTCGTATGTTGTGTGGAATTG
TGAGCGGATAACAATTTCACACAGGAAACAGCTATGACCATGATTACGCCAAGCGCGCAATTAACCCTCA
CTAAAGGGAACAAAAGCTGGAGCTGCAAGCTTAATGTAGTCTTATGCAATACTCTTGTAGTCTTGCAACA
TGGTAACGATGAGTTAGCAACATGCCTTACAAGGAGAGAAAAAGCACCGTGCATGCCGATTGGTGGAAGT
AAGGTGGTACGATCGTGCCTTATTAGGAAGGCAACAGACGGGTCTGACATGGATTGGACGAACCACTGAA
TTGCCGCATTGCAGAGATATTGTATTTAAGTGCCTAGCTCGATACATAAACGGGTCTCTCTGGTTAGACC
AGATCTGAGCCTGGGAGCTCTCTGGCTAACTAGGGAACCCACTGCTTAAGCCTCAATAAAGCTTGCCTTG
AGTGCTTCAAGTAGTGTGTGCCCGTCTGTTGTGTGACTCTGGTAACTAGAGATCCCTCAGACCCTTTTAG
TCAGTGTGGAAAATCTCTAGCAGTGGCGCCCGAACAGGGACTTGAAAGCGAAAGGGAAACCAGAGGAGCT
CTCTCGACGCAGGACTCGGCTTGCTGAAGCGCGCACGGCAAGAGGCGAGGGGCGGCGACTGGTGAGTACG
CCAAAAATTTTGACTAGCGGAGGCTAGAAGGAGAGAGATGGGTGCGAGAGCGTCAGTATTAAGCGGGGGA
GAATTAGATCGCGATGGGAAAAAATTCGGTTAAGGCCAGGGGGAAAGAAAAAATATAAATTAAAACATAT
AGTATGGGCAAGCAGGGAGCTAGAACGATTCGCAGTTAATCCTGGCCTGTTAGAAACATCAGAAGGCTGT
AGACAAATACTGGGACAGCTACAACCATCCCTTCAGACAGGATCAGAAGAACTTAGATCATTATATAATA
CAGTAGCAACCCTCTATTGTGTGCATCAAAGGATAGAGATAAAAGACACCAAGGAAGCTTTAGACAAGAT
AGAGGAAGAGCAAAACAAAAGTAAGACCACCGCACAGCAAGCGGCCGCTGATCTTCAGACCTGGAGGAGG
AGATATGAGGGACAATTGGAGAAGTGAATTATATAAATATAAAGTAGTAAAAATTGAACCATTAGGAGTA
GCACCCACCAAGGCAAAGAGAAGAGTGGTGCAGAGAGAAAAAAGAGCAGTGGGAATAGGAGCTTTGTTCC
TTGGGTTCTTGGGAGCAGCAGGAAGCACTATGGGCGCAGCGTCAATGACGCTGACGGTACAGGCCAGACA
ATTATTGTCTGGTATAGTGCAGCAGCAGAACAATTTGCTGAGGGCTATTGAGGCGCAACAGCATCTGTTG
CAACTCACAGTCTGGGGCATCAAGCAGCTCCAGGCAAGAATCCTGGCTGTGGAAAGATACCTAAAGGATC
AACAGCTCCTGGGGATTTGGGGTTGCTCTGGAAAACTCATTTGCACCACTGCTGTGCCTTGGAATGCTAG
TTGGAGTAATAAATCTCTGGAACAGATTTGGAATCACACGACCTGGATGGAGTGGGACAGAGAAATTAAC
AATTACACAAGCTTAATACACTCCTTAATTGAAGAATCGCAAAACCAGCAAGAAAAGAATGAACAAGAAT
TATTGGAATTAGATAAATGGGCAAGTTTGTGGAATTGGTTTAACATAACAAATTGGCTGTGGTATATAAA
ATTATTCATAATGATAGTAGGAGGCTTGGTAGGTTTAAGAATAGTTTTTGCTGTACTTTCTATAGTGAAT
AGAGTTAGGCAGGGATATTCACCATTATCGTTTCAGACCCACCTCCCAACCCCGAGGGGACCCAGAGAGG
GCCTATTTCCCATGATTCCTTCATATTTGCATATACGATACAAGGCTGTTAGAGAGATAATTAGAATTAA
TTTGACTGTAAACACAAAGATATTAGTACAAAATACGTGACGTAGAAAGTAATAATTTCTTGGGTAGTTT
GCAGTTTTAAAATTATGTTTTAAAATGGACTATCATATGCTTACCGTAACTTGAAAGTATTTCGATTTCT
TGGCTTTATATATCTTGTGGAAAGGACGAAACACCGCCATACCTTAAATACGTAGGGTTTTAGAGCTAGA
AATAGCAAGTTAAAATAAGGCTAGTCCGTTATCAACTTGAAAAAGTGGCACCGAGTCGGTGCTTTTTTAA
GCTTGGCGTAACTAGATCTTGAGACAAATGGCAGTATTCATCCACAATTTTAAAAGAAAAGGGGGGATTG
GGGGGTACAGTGCAGGGGAAAGAATAGTAGACATAATAGCAACAGACATACAAACTAAAGAATTACAAAA
ACAAATTACAAAAATTCAAAATTTTCGGGTTTATTACAGGGACAGCAGAGATCCACTTTGGCGCCGGCTC
GAGGGGG
Features (pLannotate 1.2.2; 29 found; start..end, strand, type, name):
     14..80      +  CDS            small t antigen (fragment): SV40 (simian virus 40) small t antigen
    106..317     +  promoter       EF-1α core promoter: core promoter for human elongation factor EF-1α
    318..1256    +  intron         EF-1α intron A: intron upstream of the start codon of human EF-1α
   1278..1877    +  CDS            PuroR (fragment): puromycin N-acetyltransferase; pac from Streptomyces; confers resistance to puromycin
   1893..2481    +  misc_feature   WPRE: woodchuck hepatitis virus posttranscriptional regulatory element
   2532..2551    +  misc_feature   cPPT/CTS (fragment): central polypurine tract and central termination sequence of HIV-1
   2553..2786    +  LTR            3' LTR (ΔU3): self-inactivating 3' long terminal repeat (LTR) from HIV-1
   2864..2985    +  polyA_signal   SV40 poly(A) signal: SV40 polyadenylation signal
   3025..3160    +  rep_origin     SV40 ori: SV40 origin of replication
   3181..3199    -  promoter       T7 promoter: promoter for bacteriophage T7 RNA polymerase
   3207..3362    +  CDS            lacZα (fragment): LacZα fragment of β-galactosidase; lacZ fragment
   3367..3795    +  rep_origin     f1 ori (sequence partly withheld): f1 bacteriophage origin of replication; arrow indicates direction of (+) strand synthesis
   3848..3952    +  promoter       AmpR promoter: bla
   3953..4813    +  CDS            AmpR: β-lactamase; bla; confers resistance to ampicillin, carbenicillin, and related antibiotics
   4984..5572    +  rep_origin     ori: high-copy-number ColE1/pMB1/pBR322/pUC origin of replication
   5755..5847    +  CDS            lacI (fragment): lac repressor; lacI; The lac repressor binds to the lac operator to inhibit transcription in E. coli. This inhibition can be relieved by adding lactose or isopropyl-β-D-thiogalactopyranoside (IPTG).
   5860..5881    +  protein_bind   CAP binding site: CAP binding activates transcription in the presence of cAMP. E. coli catabolite activator protein
   5896..5926    +  promoter       lac promoter: promoter for the E. coli lac operon
   5934..5950    +  protein_bind   lac operator: The lac repressor binds to the lac operator to inhibit transcription in E. coli. This inhibition can be relieved by adding lactose or isopropyl-β-D-thiogalactopyranoside (IPTG). lac repressor encoded by lacI
   5995..6013    +  promoter       T3 promoter: promoter for bacteriophage T3 RNA polymerase
   6041..6267    +  promoter       RSV promoter: Rous sarcoma virus enhancer/promoter
   6268..6448    +  LTR            5' LTR (truncated): truncated 5' long terminal repeat (LTR) from HIV-1
   6495..6620    +  misc_feature   HIV-1 Ψ: packaging signal of human immunodeficiency virus type 1
   6604..6967    +  CDS            HIV-1 gag (fragment): gag protein from human immunodeficiency virus 1; gag
   7113..7346    +  misc_feature   RRE: The Rev response element (RRE) of HIV-1 allows for Rev-dependent mRNA export from the nucleus to the cytoplasm.
   7723..7749    +  CDS            Rev (fragment): human immunodeficiency virus 1 (HIV-1) Rev protein; rev; enhances nuclear export of unspliced and incompletely spliced viral mRNAs
   7753..7993    +  promoter       U6 promoter: RNA polymerase III promoter for human U6 snRNA
   8023..8098    +  misc_RNA       gRNA scaffold: guide RNA scaffold for the Streptococcus pyogenes CRISPR/Cas9 system
   8154..8271    +  misc_feature   cPPT/CTS: central polypurine tract and central termination sequence of HIV-1
