[The description below was written by a language model from this plasmid's Addgene catalogue record and pLannotate feature annotations shown in this document.]
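Description:
ALK gRNA (BRDN0001146138) is a third-generation lentiviral guide RNA plasmid built on the lentiGuide-Puro backbone and designed to direct Streptococcus pyogenes Cas9 to the human ALK gene, with the guide designed against the ALK reference transcript. In bacteria it is maintained as a high-copy plasmid through a ColE1/pUC-type origin and selected with ampicillin via the β-lactamase gene. An f1 origin, an SV40 origin and leftover lac and T7/T3 cloning-vector elements are also annotated in the backbone.

The transfer cassette is framed by an RSV promoter-driven truncated HIV-1 5' LTR and a self-inactivating ΔU3 3' LTR followed by an SV40 polyadenylation signal. The RSV-driven LTR makes genomic RNA production Tat-independent. Between the LTRs lie the Ψ packaging signal with a gag fragment, the Rev response element for Rev-dependent export of the viral RNA, and a cPPT/CTS that aids nuclear import of the provirus. Two expression units are carried. A human U6 RNA polymerase III promoter drives the ALK-targeting spacer fused to the SpCas9 gRNA scaffold. An EF-1α core promoter with its intron A drives puromycin N-acetyltransferase for selection of transduced mammalian cells, and a WPRE downstream enhances transcript expression.

The plasmid does not encode Cas9, so it is meant to be paired with a separate Cas9 lentivector or used in cells that already express Cas9. It belongs to a human kinome gRNA collection based on optimized sgRNA design rules and is typically used for CRISPR knockout of ALK after lentiviral delivery and puromycin selection.
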