Addgene plasmid #77393: ALK gRNA (BRDN0001146138)
Purpose: 3rd generation lentiviral gRNA plasmid targeting human ALK
Depositing lab: John Doench & David Root. Depositing organization: Broad Institute. Publication: Optimized sgRNA design to maximize activity and minimize off-target effects of CRISPR-Cas9. Doench JG, Fusi N, Sullender M, Hegde M, Vaimberg EW, Donovan KF, Smith I, Tothova Z, Wilen C, Orchard R, Virgin HW, Listgarten J, Root DE. Nat Biotechnol. 2016 Jan 18. doi: 10.1038/nbt.3437. PubMed 26780180.
Backbone
  Vector backbone: lentiGuide-Puro
  Backbone manufacturer: Zhang Lab (Addgene plasmid # 52963)
  Vector type: Mammalian Expression, Lentiviral, CRISPR
  Selectable markers: Puromycin
Growth in bacteria
  Bacterial resistance: Ampicillin, 100 μg/mL
  Growth temperature: 37°C
  Growth strain: DH5alpha
  Copy number: High Copy
Gene/Insert
  Gene/Insert name: ALK (alt names: ALK; NM_004304.4)
  gRNA/shRNA sequence: CCATACCTTAAATACGTAGG
  Species: H. sapiens (human)
  Entrez Gene: ALK (a.k.a. ALK1, CD246, NBLST3)
  Promoter: hU6
  Cloning method: Unknown
  Sequencing primers: 5′ U6-F; 3′ pS2-R
Terms and licenses: Academic/Nonprofit Terms; Industry Terms: Not Available to Industry
Depositor comments: The gRNA was designed to target the following Genbank reference sequence(s): NM_004304.4. Note that this plasmid does NOT contain Cas9. It should be used in conjunction with lentiCas9-Blast (Addgene #52962) or otherwise with cell lines already expressing Cas9. Browse the full kinome gRNA library at http://www.addgene.org/pooled-library/broadgpp-human-kinome/ or visit http://www.broadinstitute.org/rnai/public/ for detailed protocols and information.
How to cite: ALK gRNA (BRDN0001146138) was a gift from John Doench & David Root (Addgene plasmid # 77393 ; http://n2t.net/addgene:77393 ; RRID:Addgene_77393)
