>Addgene plasmid #77393 | ALK gRNA (BRDN0001146138) | depositor partial sequence | sequence record 144853 | Target Sequence
CCATACCTTAAATACGTAGG
