>Addgene plasmid #77393 | ALK gRNA (BRDN0001146138) | addgene partial sequence | sequence record 187675 | hU6-F
TAGAAAGTAATAATTTCTTGGGTAGTTTGCAGTTTTAAAATTATGTTTTAAAATGGACTATCATATGCTT
ACCGTAACTTGAAAGTATTTCGATTTCTTGGCTTTATATATCTTGTGGAAAGGACGAAACACCGCCATAC
CTTAAATACGTAGGGTTTTAGAGCTAGAAATAGCAAGTTAAAATAAGGCTAGTCCGTTATCAACTTGAAA
AAGTGGCACCGAGTCGGTGCTTTTTTAAGCTTGGCGTAACTAGATCTTGAGACAAATGGCAGTATTCATC
CACAATTTTAAAAGAAAAGGGGGGATTGGGGGGTACAGTGCAGGGGAAAGAATAGTAGACATAATAGCAA
CAGACATACAAACTAAAGAATTACAAAAACAAATTACAAAAATTCAAAATTTTCGGGTTTATTACAGGGA
CAGCAGAGATCCACTTTGGCGCCGGCTCGAGGGGGCCCGGGTGCAAAGATGGATAAAGTTTTAAACAGAG
AGGAATCTTTGCAGCTAATGGACCTTCTAGGTCTTGAAAGGAGTGGGAATTGGCTCCGGTGCCCGTCAGT
GGGCAGAGCG
